>Addgene plasmid #195051 | ku70 insUP+pGPD+NAT+tNOS+ku70 insD (SBE175) | addgene full sequence | sequence record 386128 | Addgene NGS Result
GACTTGGTACGGAGCCGCCTCCTCCACCTCAGCAACCAACCTACCAGTCGCACCCCGGATCGCAGTCTAG
TCTTCCGCCGCTTCCCGCTCTCCCTTCTTCCTCGATGCCGCCTCCTCCGCTTCCTCAGCCCAAGGCGCCT
CAGAGCGCCGCATCCTCCGCCTCGACGCTTCCGCCTCCGCCATTCTAGGCGATGCCGGGAGGAACCATGC
TGAACGGACAAGGTACGGCCCCGGCGGCAGTCCAGGCGAACGGGGTGCAGCAGTGAGGAGCGAACAGTAT
GCATAGCTGGATCGTCGCATGCGTCTTAGTGTCTTGCTTTCTTGTTGGAAAATCGTTGGAATCGTTGGAC
CTTGTTGTAGCCTCTCTCACGCAACGACTGGCTTGTTTGACGTCTCTTCATTGCGTGGGGAGAGTGAAGC
GATGTTTGCAAAGTAGGACACAACAAGCGAACGGACTACTGCGAACGTACACAGGCGAGAGCGATCGGGG
GCGAAAGTCAGTCGTCGTCCTCCTCATCGCCGGTGTGACTGATCTGGTGTTGTTCTGAGCGGGTAGAGCG
AGAGCGGGTGATGGGAAAGAGGGCAAAGGGACGCGAACTTGTCGATGCGGCTTCCTTCGCTCACGAAATC
AGCCCTCGCGCGTTTCGTCCCCCGGCTGGACCCGACCTGCGCTCGAGGCGGGCGTGTGACGGCTTCCTGC
GCTGCAGATTCAGACGGATCATGCTCTCGAGGGATTGTTTCCCTCCTTCACCGCTTCGCTCGCCCTCTCT
GCGACGTCGGCTGAGATCGATAAGTTGGTGATGTGACGTGGCCATCTCCGAGGTTCCTTTCCGACCCTTA
CAAGCCGAGATTCGCGCAGCTTCGATTGATTGTATTGCTCGAGGTAACCGAGTATGAGGGAGTCGTCTCT
CGTCGACCCCAAGCCTGCGCATACTGCTGCCCGCTTCTGGTGCCTGCTCCAATAAATTACTGTACTTGGC
GCCGCGATTTCTGGACTATCTCGCTTGCCTTATGCTCCCGCGGCGCCGCTCTGCGCCGTTCCTCCCACGA
CTTCCATGTCCTCACAGCTTGTTTCGTCGTCCGAAGCGTCCTCTACGTCTTGCAAACGTCAAAAAACGAC
GTTGGCATCCCGGCGGCACAAGGCTTGCTCCGGTAGGCGACCTACAAGGCGAGCCAGCAGATTTGCTTGT
CCGCAGAGATTTCTTCCTTCCATCGTGCCGTCTAAAGGACGAAACGAGGTCACGGAGGAGGGAACTAGAG
AGCAAGGTTCATTCCAATGCTTGCGGAGCGAGGAGAACGTCGAACTCCATATCAATGGGTACCACTCTTG
ACGACACGGCTTACCGGTACCGCACCAGTGTCCCGGGGGACGCCGAGGCCATCGAGGCACTGGATGGGTC
CTTCACCACCGACACCGTCTTCCGCGTCACCGCCACCGGGGACGGCTTCACCCTGCGGGAGGTGCCGGTG
GACCCGCCCCTGACCAAGGTGTTCCCCGACGACGAATCGGACGACGAATCGGACGACGGGGAGGACGGCG
ACCCGGACTCCCGGACGTTCGTCGCGTACGGGGACGACGGCGACCTGGCGGGCTTCGTGGTCATCTCGTA
CTCGGCGTGGAACCGCCGGCTGACCGTCGAGGACATCGAGGTCGCCCCGGAGCACCGGGGGCACGGGGTC
GGGCGCGCGTTGATGGGGCTCGCGACGGAGTTCGCCGGCGAGCGGGGCGCCGGGCACCTCTGGCTGGAGG
TCACCAACGTCAACGCACCGGCGATCCACGCGTACCGGCGGATGGGGTTCACCCTCTGCGGCCTGGACAC
CGCCCTGTACGACGGCACCGCCTCGGACGGCGAGCGGCAGGCGCTCTACATGAGCATGCCCTGCCCCTAA
TCCGTTCAAACATTTGGCAATAAAGTTTCTTAAGATTGAATCCTGTTGCCGGTCTTGCGATGATTATCAT
ATAATTTCTGTTGAATTACGTTAAGCATGTAATAATTAACATGTAATGCATGACGTTATTTATGAGATGG
GTTTTTATGATTAGAGTCCCGCAATTATACATTTAATACGCGATAGAAAACAAAATATAGCGCGCAAACT
AGGATAAATTATCGCGCGCGGTGTCATCTATGTTACTAGATCGGGGTGTATGTGGCGACCGGGCGCGCGT
TTCTTGCCCTCGGCGCAAGTGGGCATTCGCTCAGGCGGGCAGGGTTCTTCGGCGGTAGTTCACGCGCATC
AGTACGTGCCGCGCCCTTTCTTCGCCTTACTTATTGTGAGCTGACGCACTCTTGCACAGTAACGTACAAA
GCGACTCGGAAGACGACGACGGCTTTGCGCACGTCCACGCCAAGCACGCCTACGAGAATTTTGACGAGGT
TGCGCCGCACGAGATTGACCCGTACGTGCCGCTGTCTCTTTCGAATGCATCACAAGCTCGAGCTGATGCC
GGCCGCAACACCCAGCCTCCGCGATGTTGCGGCTTCGTTCCTCCTCGAAATGTTCGAGGAACTCTGGCGA
ATTATGAAGCCGAACGAGTATCGCGGCGACAACAAAAGCGACCTCCTCGCTCACATCCACCGACACTGCC
TCCCCTCGCTCCTCAAGCACATCCCGCCTCGGATCCACCACACCGTCGCGCCCGAAACGGTCTACCCATT
CCTGTAGTCTTCTTAATTAAGACGTCAGAATTCTCGAGGCGGCCGCATGTGCGTCTCCCTATAGTGAGTC
GTATTAATTTCGCGGGCGGAACCCCTATTTGTTTATTTTTCTAAATACATTCAAATATGTATCCGCTCAT
GAGTAGCACCAGGCGTTTAAGGGCACCAATAACTGCCTTAAAAAAATTACGCCCCGCCCTGCCACTCATC
GCAGTACTGTTGTAATTCATTAAGCATTCTGCCGACATGGAAGCCATCACAAACGGCATGATGAACCTGA
ATCGCCAGCGGCATCAGCACCTTGTCGCCTTGCGTATAATATTTGCCCATGGTGAAAACGGGGGCGAAGA
AGTTGTCCATATTGGCCACGTTTAAATCAAAACTGGTGAAACTCACCCAGGGATTGGCTGAGACGAAAAA
CATATTCTCAATAAACCCTTTAGGGAAATAGGCCAGGTTTTCACCGTAACACGCCACATCTTGCGAATAT
ATGTGTAGAAACTGCCGGAAATCGTCGTGGTATTCACTCCAGAGCGATGAAAACGTTTCAGTTTGCTCAT
GGAAAACGGTGTAACAAGGGTGAACACTATCCCATATCACCAGCTCACCGTCTTTCATTGCCATACGGAA
TTCCGGATGAGCATTCATCAGGCGGGCAAGAATGTGAATAAAGGCCGGATAAAACTTGTGCTTATTTTTC
TTTACGGTCTTTAAAAAGGCCGTAATATCCAGCTGAACGGTCTGGTTATAGGTACATTGAGCAACTGACT
GAAATGCCTCAAAATGTTCTTTACGATGCCATTGGGATATATCAACGGTGGTATATCCAGTGATTTTTTT
CTCCATTTTAGCTTCCTTAGCTCCTGAAAATCTCGATAACTCAAAAAATACGCCCGGTAGTGATCTTATT
TCATTATGGTGAAAGTTGGAACCTCTTACGTGCCGATCAACGTCTCATTTTCGCCAAAAGTTGTCATGAC
CAAAATCCCTTAACGTGAGTTTTCGTTCCACTGAGCGTCAGACCCCGTAGAAAAGATCAAAGGATCTTCT
TGAGATCCTTTTTTTCTGCGCGTAATCTGCTGCTTGCAAACAAAAAAACCACCGCTACCAGCGGTGGTTT
GTTTGCCGGATCAAGAGCTACCAACTCTTTTTCCGAAGGTAACTGGCTTCAGCAGAGCGCAGATACCAAA
TACTGTTCTTCTAGTGTAGCCGTAGTTAGGCCACCACTTCAAGAACTCTGTAGCACCGCCTACATACCTC
GCTCTGCTAATCCTGTTACCAGTGGCTGCTGCCAGTGGCGATAAGTCGTGTCTTACCGGGTTGGACTCAA
GACGATAGTTACCGGATAAGGCGCAGCGGTCGGGCTGAACGGGGGGTTCGTGCACACAGCCCAGCTTGGA
GCGAACGACCTACACCGAACTGAGATACCTACAGCGTGAGCTATGAGAAAGCGCCACGCTTCCCGAAGGG
AGAAAGGCGGACAGGTATCCGGTAAGCGGCAGGGTCGGAACAGGAGAGCGCACGAGGGAGCTTCCAGGGG
GAAACGCCTGGTATCTTTATAGTCCTGTCGGGTTTCGCCACCTCTGACTTGAGCGTCGATTTTTGTGATG
CTCGTCAGGGGGGCGGAGCCTATGGAAAAACGCCAGCAATGCGGCCTTTTTACGGTTCCTGGCCTTTTGC
TGGCCTTTTGCTCACATGTTCTTTCCTGCGTTATCCCCTGATTCTGTGGATAACCGTATTACCGCCTTTG
AGTGAGCTGATACCGCTCGCCGCAGCCGAACGACCGAGCGCAGCGAGTCAGTGAGCGAGGAAGCCGAAAA
ATCAATAATCAGACAACAAGATGTGCGAACTCGATATTTTACACGACTCTCTTTACCAATTCTGCCCCGA
ATTACACTTAAAACGACTCAACAGCTTAACGTTGGCTTGCCACGCATTACTTGACTGTAAAACTCTCACT
CTTACCGAACTTGGCCGTAACCTGCCAACCAAAGCGAGAACAAAACATAACATCAAACGAATCGACCGAT
TGTTAGGTAATCGTCACCTGCAGGAAGGTTTAAACGCATTTAGGTGACACTATAGAAGTGTGTATCGCTC
GAGGGATCCGAATTCGAA
Features (pLannotate 1.2.2; 9 found; start..end, strand, type, name):
    233..250     -  CDS            Thy1.1 (fragment): mouse GPI-anchored cell surface glycoprotein of the immunoglobulin superfamily This allele of Thy1 is also known as CD90.1.
   1321..1888    +  CDS            NrsR (fragment): nourseothricin acetyltransferase; Streptomyces noursei nat1; confers resistance to nourseothricin
   1893..2142    +  terminator     NOS terminator: nopaline synthase terminator and poly(A) signal
   2718..2736    -  promoter       T7 promoter: promoter for bacteriophage T7 RNA polymerase
   2746..2803    +  promoter       AmpR promoter (fragment): bla
   2847..3506    -  CDS            CmR: chloramphenicol acetyltransferase; cat; confers resistance to chloramphenicol
   3507..3609    -  promoter       cat promoter: promoter of the E. coli cat gene encoding chloramphenicol acetyltransferase
   3710..4298    +  rep_origin     ori: high-copy-number ColE1/pMB1/pBR322/pUC origin of replication
   4728..4746    +  promoter       SP6 promoter: promoter for bacteriophage SP6 RNA polymerase
