[The description below was written by a language model from this plasmid's Addgene catalogue record and pLannotate feature annotations shown in this document.]
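Description:
ku70 insUP+pGPD+NAT+tNOS+ku70 insD (SBE175) is a 4,778 bp Golden Gate-assembled plasmid built in the pGGA backbone as part of a dedicated assembly toolkit for the oleaginous yeast Rhodotorula toruloides. It is catalogued as a bacterial vector because it is propagated in E. coli. There it replicates from a high-copy ColE1/pUC-type origin and is selected with chloramphenicol through a cat promoter-driven chloramphenicol acetyltransferase gene. The roughly 2.65 kb insert was assembled through BsaI sites that were destroyed during cloning. It is flanked by SP6 and T7 promoters from the backbone, which serve as sequencing primer sites.

The payload is an integration cassette rather than an episomal expression unit. As the name indicates, upstream and downstream insertion regions for the ku70 locus bracket a marker unit: the pGPD promoter, the NAT gene and the NOS terminator (nopaline synthase terminator and poly(A) signal). NAT encodes nourseothricin acetyltransferase, originally from Streptomyces noursei. The automated annotation detects the NAT coding sequence and the NOS terminator but does not label the ku70 flanks or the GPD promoter, which presumably occupy the unannotated stretches on either side. A short "Thy1.1" hit and an AmpR promoter fragment are most likely incidental matches.

The homology arms are meant to direct the cassette to ku70, deleting the gene while conferring nourseothricin resistance. Ku70 is a component of non-homologous end joining, and its loss generally favours homologous recombination and more precise targeted integration. The recorded purpose also includes characterizing NAT expression under pGPD.
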