Addgene plasmid #195051: ku70 insUP+pGPD+NAT+tNOS+ku70 insD (SBE175)
Purpose: integration cassette for ku70 deletion and expression of NAT gene under pGPD for characterization
Depositing lab: Petri-Jaan Lahtvee. Depositing organization: Tallinn University of Technology. Publication: Development of a dedicated Golden Gate Assembly Platform (RtGGA) for Rhodotorula toruloides. Bonturi N, Pinheiro MJ, de Oliveira PM, Rusadze E, Eichinger T, Liudziute G, De Biaggi JS, Brauer A, Remm M, Miranda EA, Ledesma-Amaro R, Lahtvee PJ. Metab Eng Commun. 2022 May 23;15:e00200. doi: 10.1016/j.mec.2022.e00200. eCollection 2022 Dec. PubMed 35662893.
Backbone
  Vector backbone: pGGA
  Backbone size w/o insert (bp): 2137
  Total vector size (bp): 4778
  Vector type: Bacterial Expression
  Selectable markers: NAT
Growth in bacteria
  Bacterial resistance: Chloramphenicol, 25 μg/mL
  Growth temperature: 37°C
  Growth strain: DH5alpha
  Copy number: Unknown
Gene/Insert
  Gene/Insert name: NAT
  Species: Rhodotorula toruloides
  Insert size (bp): 2655
  Promoter: pGPD
  Cloning method: Restriction Enzyme; 5′ cloning site BsaI (destroyed during cloning); 3′ cloning site BsaI (destroyed during cloning)
  Sequencing primers: 5′ atttaggtgacactatag; 3′ taatacgactcactataggg
Terms and licenses: Academic/Nonprofit Terms; Industry Terms: Not Available to Industry
How to cite: ku70 insUP+pGPD+NAT+tNOS+ku70 insD (SBE175) was a gift from Petri-Jaan Lahtvee (Addgene plasmid # 195051 ; http://n2t.net/addgene:195051 ; RRID:Addgene_195051)
